>Addgene plasmid #211077 | pNLF1-N_FBXL2:1-423 | addgene full sequence | sequence record 425955 | Addgene NGS Result
TCAATATTGGCCATTAGCCATATTATTCATTGGTTATATAGCATAAATCAATATTGGCTATTGGCCATTG
CATACGTTGTATCTATATCATAATATGTACATTTATATTGGCTCATGTCCAATATGACCGCCATGTTGGC
ATTGATTATTGACTAGTTATTAATAGTAATCAATTACGGGGTCATTAGTTCATAGCCCATATATGGAGTT
CCGCGTTACATAACTTACGGTAAATGGCCCGCCTGGCTGACCGCCCAACGACCCCCGCCCATTGACGTCA
ATAATGACGTATGTTCCCATAGTAACGCCAATAGGGACTTTCCATTGACGTCAATGGGTGGAGTATTTAC
GGTAAACTGCCCACTTGGCAGTACATCAAGTGTATCATATGCCAAGTCCGCCCCCTATTGACGTCAATGA
CGGTAAATGGCCCGCCTGGCATTATGCCCAGTACATGACCTTACGGGACTTTCCTACTTGGCAGTACATC
TACGTATTAGTCATCGCTATTACCATGGTGATGCGGTTTTGGCAGTACACCAATGGGCGTGGATAGCGGT
TTGACTCACGGGGATTTCCAAGTCTCCACCCCATTGACGTCAATGGGAGTTTGTTTTGGCACCAAAATCA
ACGGGACTTTCCAAAATGTCGTAATAACCCCGCCCCGTTGACGCAAATGGGCGGTAGGCGTGTACGGTGG
GAGGTCTATATAAGCAGAGCTGGTTTAGTGAACCGTCAGATCACTAGAAGCTTTATTGCGGTAGTTTATC
ACAGTTAAATTGCTAACGCAGTCAGTGCTTCTGACACAACAGTCTCGAACTTAAGCTGCAGAAGTTGGTC
GTGAGGCACTGGGCAGGTAAGTATCAAGGTTACAAGACAGGTTTAAGGAGACCAATAGAAACTGGGCTTG
TCGAGACAGAGAAGACTCTTGCGTTTCTGATAGGCACCTATTGGTCTTACTGACATCCACTTTGCCTTTC
TCTCCACAGGTGTCCACTCCCAGTTCAATTACAGCTCTTAAGGCTAGAGTATTAATACGACTCACTATAG
GGCTAGCGCTCACCATGGTCTTCACACTCGAAGATTTCGTTGGGGACTGGCGACAGACAGCCGGCTACAA
CCTGGACCAAGTCCTTGAACAGGGAGGTGTGTCCAGTTTGTTTCAGAATCTCGGGGTGTCCGTAACTCCG
ATCCAAAGGATTGTCCTGAGCGGTGAAAATGGGCTGAAGATCGACATCCATGTCATCATCCCGTATGAAG
GTCTGAGCGGCGACCAAATGGGCCAGATCGAAAAAATTTTTAAGGTGGTGTACCCTGTGGATGATCATCA
CTTTAAGGTGATCCTGCACTATGGCACACTGGTAATCGACGGGGTTACGCCGAACATGATCGACTATTTC
GGACGGCCGTATGAAGGCATCGCCGTGTTCGACGGCAAAAAGATCACTGTAACAGGGACCCTGTGGAACG
GCAACAAAATTATCGACGAGCGCCTGATCAACCCCGACGGCTCCCTGCTGTTCCGAGTAACCATCAACGG
AGTGACCGGCTGGCGGCTGTGCGAACGCATTCTGGCGGGCTCGAGCGGCGCGATCGCTTCCGAATTCATG
GTTTTCTCAAACAATGATGAAGGCCTTATTAACAAAAAGTTACCCAAAGAACTTCTGTTAAGAATATTTT
CCTTCTTGGATATAGTAACTTTGTGCCGATGTGCACAGATTTCCAAGGCTTGGAACATCTTAGCCCTGGA
TGGAAGCAACTGGCAAAGAATAGATCTTTTTAACTTTCAAACAGATGTAGAGGGTCGAGTGGTGGAAAAT
ATCTCGAAGCGATGCGGTGGATTCCTGAGGAAGCTCAGCTTGCGAGGCTGCATTGGTGTTGGGGATTCCT
CCTTGAAGACCTTTGCACAGAACTGCCGAAACATTGAACATTTGAACCTCAATGGATGCACAAAAATCAC
TGACAGCACGTGTTATAGCCTTAGCAGATTCTGTTCCAAGCTGAAACATCTGGATCTGACCTCCTGTGTG
TCTATTACAAACAGCTCCTTGAAGGGGATCAGTGAGGGCTGCCGAAACCTGGAGTACCTGAACCTCTCTT
GGTGTGATCAGATCACGAAGGATGGCATCGAGGCACTGGTGCGAGGTTGTCGAGGCCTGAAAGCCCTGCT
CCTGAGGGGCTGCACACAGTTAGAAGATGAAGCTCTGAAACACATTCAGAATTACTGCCATGAGCTTGTG
AGCCTCAACTTGCAGTCCTGCTCACGTATCACGGATGAAGGTGTGGTGCAGATATGCAGGGGCTGTCACC
GGCTACAGGCTCTCTGCCTTTCGGGTTGCAGCAACCTCACAGATGCCTCTCTTACAGCCCTGGGTTTGAA
CTGTCCGCGACTGCAAATTTTGGAGGCTGCCCGATGCTCCCATTTGACTGACGCAGGTTTTACACTTTTA
GCTCGGAATTGCCACGAATTGGAGAAGATGGATCTTGAAGAATGCATCCTGATAACCGACAGCACACTCA
TCCAGCTCTCCATTCACTGTCCTAAACTGCAAGCCCTGAGCCTGTCCCACTGTGAACTCATCACAGATGA
TGGGATCCTGCACCTGAGCAACAGTACCTGTGGCCATGAGAGGCTGCGGGTACTGGAGTTGGACAACTGC
CTCCTCATCACTGATGTGGCCCTGGAACACCTAGAGAACTGCCGAGGCCTGGAGCGCCTCGAGCTGTACG
ACTGCCAGCAGGTTACCCGTGCAGGCATCAAGCGGATGCGGGCTCAGCTCCCTCATGTCAAAGTCCACGC
CTACTTTGCTCCCGTCACCCCACCGACAGCAGTGGCAGGAAGTGGACAGCGACTGTGCAGGTGCTGTGTC
ATTCTCTAATAATCTAGATTTGGGCCCAATTCCTGCAGGATTTTGCGGCCGCTTGCTGAGTTGGCTGCTG
CCACCGCTGAGCAATAACTAGCATAACCCCTTGGCCGCTTCGAGCAGACATGATAAGATACATTGATGAG
TTTGGACAAACCACAACTAGAATGCAGTGAAAAAAATGCTTTATTTGTGAAATTTGTGATGCTATTGCTT
TATTTGTAACCATTATAAGCTGCAATAAACAAGTTAACAACAACAATTGCATTCATTTTATGTTTCAGGT
TCAGGGGGAGATGTGGGAGGTTTTTTTAAGCAAGTAAAACCTCTACAAATGTGGTAAAATCGAATTTTAA
CAAAATATTAACGCTTACAATTTCCTGATGCGGTATTTTCTCCTTACGCATCTGTGCGGTATTTCACACC
GCATACGCGGATCTGCGCAGCACCATGGCCTGAAATAACCTCTGAAAGAGGAACTTGGTTAGGTACCTTC
TGAGGCGGAAAGAACCAGCTGTGGAATGTGTGTCAGTTAGGGTGTGGAAAGTCCCCAGGCTCCCCAGCAG
GCAGAAGTATGCAAAGCATGCATCTCAATTAGTCAGCAACCAGGTGTGGAAAGTCCCCAGGCTCCCCAGC
AGGCAGAAGTATGCAAAGCATGCATCTCAATTAGTCAGCAACCATAGTCCCGCCCCTAACTCCGCCCATC
CCGCCCCTAACTCCGCCCAGTTCCGCCCATTCTCCGCCCCATGGCTGACTAATTTTTTTTATTTATGCAG
AGGCCGAGGCCGCCTCGGCCTCTGAGCTATTCCAGAAGTAGTGAGGAGGCTTTTTTGGAGGCCTAGGCTT
TTGCAAAAAGCTCGATTCTTCTGACACTAGCGCCACCATGAAGAAGCCCGAACTCACCGCTACCAGCGTT
GAAAAATTTCTCATCGAGAAGTTCGACAGTGTGAGCGACCTGATGCAGTTGTCGGAGGGCGAAGAGAGCC
GAGCCTTCAGCTTCGATGTCGGCGGACGCGGCTATGTACTGCGGGTGAATAGCTGCGCTGATGGCTTCTA
CAAAGACCGCTACGTGTACCGCCACTTCGCCAGCGCTGCACTACCCATCCCCGAAGTGTTGGACATCGGC
GAGTTCAGCGAGAGCCTGACATACTGCATCAGTAGACGCGCCCAAGGCGTTACTCTCCAAGACCTCCCCG
AAACAGAGCTGCCTGCTGTGTTACAGCCTGTCGCCGAAGCTATGGATGCTATTGCCGCCGCCGACCTCAG
TCAAACCAGCGGCTTCGGCCCATTCGGGCCCCAAGGCATCGGCCAGTACACAACCTGGCGGGATTTCATT
TGCGCCATTGCTGATCCCCATGTCTACCACTGGCAGACCGTGATGGACGACACCGTGTCCGCCAGCGTAG
CTCAAGCCCTGGACGAACTGATGCTGTGGGCCGAAGACTGTCCCGAGGTGCGCCACCTCGTCCATGCCGA
CTTCGGCAGCAACAACGTCCTGACCGACAACGGCCGCATCACCGCCGTAATCGACTGGTCCGAAGCTATG
TTCGGGGACAGTCAGTACGAGGTGGCCAACATCTTCTTCTGGCGGCCCTGGCTGGCTTGCATGGAGCAGC
AGACTCGCTACTTCGAGCGCCGGCATCCCGAGCTGGCCGGCAGCCCTCGTCTGCGAGCCTACATGCTGCG
CATCGGCCTGGATCAGCTCTACCAGAGCCTCGTGGACGGCAACTTCGACGATGCTGCCTGGGCTCAAGGC
CGCTGCGATGCCATCGTCCGCAGCGGGGCCGGCACCGTCGGTCGCACACAAATCGCTCGCCGGAGCGCAG
CCGTATGGACCGACGGCTGCGTCGAGGTGCTGGCCGACAGCGGCAACCGCCGGCCCAGTACACGACCGCG
CGCTAAGGAGGTAGGTCGAGTTTAGACTCTAGCCATCACGATGGCCGCAATAAAATATCTTTATTTTCAT
TACATCTGTGTGTTGGTTTTTTGTGTGAATCGATAGCGATAAGGATCCTCTTTGCGCTTGCGTTTTCCCT
TGTCCAGATAGCCCAGTAGCTGACATTCATCCGGGGTCAGCACCGTTTCTGCGGACTGGCTTTCTACGTA
ATGGTTTCTTAGACGTCAGGTGGCACTTTTCGGGGAAATGTGCGCGGAACCCCTATTTGTTTATTTTTCT
AAATACATTCAAATATGTATCCGCTCATGAGACAATAACCCTGATAAATGCTTCAATAATATTGAAAAAG
GAAGAGTATGAGTATTCAACATTTCCGTGTCGCCCTTATTCCCTTTTTTGCGGCATTTTGCCTTCCTGTT
TTTGCTCACCCAGAAACGCTGGTGAAAGTAAAAGATGCTGAAGATCAGTTGGGTGCACGAGTGGGTTACA
TCGAACTGGATCTCAACAGCGGTAAGATCCTTGAGAGTTTTCGCCCCGAAGAACGTTTTCCAATGATGAG
CACTTTCAAAGTTCTGCTATGTGGCGCGGTATTATCCCGTATTGACGCCGGGCAAGAGCAACTCGGTCGC
CGCATACACTATTCTCAGAATGACTTGGTTGAGTACTCACCAGTCACAGAAAAGCATCTTACGGATGGCA
TGACAGTAAGAGAATTATGCAGTGCTGCCATAACCATGAGTGATAACACTGCGGCCAACTTACTTCTGAC
AACTATCGGAGGACCGAAGGAGCTAACCGCTTTTTTGCACAACATGGGGGATCATGTAACTCGCCTTGAT
CGTTGGGAACCGGAGCTGAATGAAGCCATACCAAACGACGAGCGTGACACCACGATGCCTGTAGCAATGG
CAACAACGTTGCGCAAACTATTAACTGGCGAACTACTTACTCTAGCTTCCCGGCAACAATTAATAGACTG
GATGGAGGCGGATAAAGTTGCAGGACCACTTCTGCGCTCGGCCCTTCCGGCTGGCTGGTTTATTGCTGAT
AAATCTGGAGCCGGTGAGCGTGGGTCTCGCGGTATCATTGCAGCACTGGGGCCAGATGGTAAGCCCTCCC
GTATCGTAGTTATCTACACGACGGGGAGTCAGGCAACTATGGATGAACGAAATAGACAGATCGCTGAGAT
AGGTGCCTCACTGATTAAGCATTGGTAATTCGAAATGACCGACCAAGCGACGCCCAACCGGTATCAGCTC
ACTCAAAGGCGGTAATACGGTTATCCACAGAATCAGGGGATAACGCAGGAAAGAACATGTGAGCAAAAGG
CCAGCAAAAGGCCAGGAACCGTAAAAAGGCCGCGTTGCTGGCGTTTTTCCATAGGCTCCGCCCCCCTGAC
GAGCATCACAAAAATCGACGCTCAAGTCAGAGGTGGCGAAACCCGACAGGACTATAAAGATACCAGGCGT
TTCCCCCTGGAAGCTCCCTCGTGCGCTCTCCTGTTCCGACCCTGCCGCTTACCGGATACCTGTCCGCCTT
TCTCCCTTCGGGAAGCGTGGCGCTTTCTCATAGCTCACGCTGTAGGTATCTCAGTTCGGTGTAGGTCGTT
CGCTCCAAGCTGGGCTGTGTGCACGAACCCCCCGTTCAGCCCGACCGCTGCGCCTTATCCGGTAACTATC
GTCTTGAGTCCAACCCGGTAAGACACGACTTATCGCCACTGGCAGCAGCCACTGGTAACAGGATTAGCAG
AGCGAGGTATGTAGGCGGTGCTACAGAGTTCTTGAAGTGGTGGCCTAACTACGGCTACACTAGAAGGACA
GTATTTGGTATCTGCGCTCTGCTGAAGCCAGTTACCTTCGGAAAAAGAGTTGGTAGCTCTTGATCCGGCA
AACAAACCACCGCTGGTAGCGGTGGTTTTTTTGTTTGCAAGCAGCAGATTACGCGCAGAAAAAAAGGATT
TCAAGAAGATCCTTTGATCTTTTCTACGGGGTCTGACGCTCAGTGGAACGAAAACTCACGTTAAGGGATT
TTGGTCATGAGATTATCAAAAAGGATCTTCACCTAGATCCTTTTATAGTCCGGAAATACAGGAACGCACG
CTGGATGGCCCTTCGCTGGGATGGTGAAACCATGAAAAATGGCAGCTTCAGTGGATTAAGTGGGGGTAAT
GTGGCCTGTACCCTCTGGTTGCATAGGTATTCATACGGTTAAAATTTATCAGGCGCGATTGCGGCAGTTT
TTCGGGTGGTTTGTTGCCATTTTTACCTGTCTGCTGCCGTGATCGCGCTGAACGCGTTTTAGCGGTGCGT
ACAATTAAGGGATTATGGTAAATCCACTTACTGTCTGCCCTCGTAGCCATCGAGATAAACCGCAGTACTC
CGGCCACGATGCGTCCGGCGTAGAGGATCGAGATCT
Features (pLannotate 1.2.2; 20 found; start..end, strand, type, name):
    140..517     +  enhancer       CMV enhancer: human cytomegalovirus immediate early enhancer
    519..718     +  promoter       CMV promoter: human cytomegalovirus (CMV) immediate early promoter
    857..989     +  intron         chimeric intron: chimera between introns from human β-globin and immunoglobulin heavy chain genes
   1033..1051    +  promoter       T7 promoter: promoter for bacteriophage T7 RNA polymerase
   1065..1577    +  CDS            Nluc: NanoLuc® luciferase human codon-optimized
   1608..2876    +  CDS            FBXL2: FBXL2_HUMAN - Also known as FBL2 From Homo sapiens (Human).
   2925..2950    +  CDS            SET1 (fragment): solubility-enhancement tag derived from T7 phage gene 10B
   2958..2974    +  terminator     T7 terminator (fragment): transcription terminator for bacteriophage T7 RNA polymerase
   2994..3115    -  polyA_signal   SV40 poly(A) signal: SV40 polyadenylation signal
   3138..3206    -  CDS            large T antigen (fragment): large T antigen from SV40 (simian virus 40)
   3211..3243    +  rep_origin     M13 ori (fragment): M13 bacteriophage origin of replication; arrow indicates direction of (+) strand synthesis
   3244..3295    -  misc_feature   bom (fragment): basis of mobility region from pBR322
   3360..3717    +  promoter       SV40 promoter: SV40 enhancer and early promoter
   3748..4770    +  CDS            hph: KHYB_ECOLX - Experimental evidence at protein level: Swiss-Prot protein existence level 1. The aminoglycoside phosphotransferases achieve inactivation of their antibiotic substrates by phosphorylation. Only phosphorylates hygromycin and closely related compounds such as demethyl analogs and destomycin. From Escherichia coli.
   4809..4857    +  polyA_signal   poly(A) signal: synthetic polyadenylation signal
   4878..4970    -  CDS            tnpA (fragment): TN5P_ECOLX - Also known as tnp. Experimental evidence at protein level: Swiss-Prot protein existence level 1. Mediates transposition of transposon Tn5 by a 'cut and paste' mechanism. First, the monomeric transposase binds the 19 bp inverted DNA repeats flanking the transposon. Then, dimerization of the DNA- bound transposase creates a synaptic DNA complex. After nicking of the first DNA strand, excision of the transposon proceeds through a series of intermediates. The transposase then mediates the insertion of the transposon at a new site by strand transfer. The activity of the wild- type tran
   5013..5117    +  promoter       AmpR promoter: bla
   5118..5978    +  CDS            AmpR: β-lactamase; bla; confers resistance to ampicillin, carbenicillin, and related antibiotics
   6136..6724    -  rep_origin     ori: high-copy-number ColE1/pMB1/pBR322/pUC origin of replication
   6840..7123    +  misc_feature   cer region: ColE1-derived recombination site that helps to maintain plasmids as monomers
