[The description below was written by a language model from this plasmid's Addgene catalogue record and pLannotate feature annotations shown in this document.]
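Description:
pNLF1-N_FBXL2:1-423 is a mammalian expression plasmid of about 7.2 kb built on the commercial pNLF1-N backbone, which is designed for making N-terminal NanoLuc luciferase fusions. It is propagated in E. coli through a high-copy ColE1/pUC-type origin with ampicillin selection (β-lactamase under its own promoter). A ColE1 cer site is also annotated, which helps keep the plasmid monomeric. For selection in mammalian cells it carries a hygromycin phosphotransferase (hph) cassette driven by the SV40 enhancer/early promoter and ended by a synthetic polyadenylation signal.

The expression unit consists of the human CMV immediate-early enhancer and promoter followed by a chimeric β-globin/immunoglobulin intron, which generally improves transcript processing and expression. A T7 promoter lies just upstream of the coding region and could support in vitro transcription. The open reading frame begins with human codon-optimised NanoLuc, joined through a short linker to wild-type, full-length human FBXL2 (residues M1 to L423, 1,269 bp). The FBXL2 sequence was derived from a Mammalian Gene Collection clone and inserted by ligation-independent cloning between EcoRI and XbaI sites that remain intact. An SV40 late polyadenylation signal terminates the transcript. Several short fragment hits in the feature table (SET1, T7 terminator, large T antigen, M13 ori, bom, tnpA) appear to be backbone remnants or partial matches rather than functional parts.

The stated purpose is mammalian expression of NanoLuc-tagged FBXL2. Such fusions are commonly used as luminescent donors in bioluminescence-based assays, though the record does not specify the assay format. The associated publication concerns ligandability evaluation of a protein target class.
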