Addgene plasmid #211077: pNLF1-N_FBXL2:1-423
Purpose: Mammalian expression of full-length human FBXL2. N-terminal NanoLuc luciferase tag.
Depositing lab: Cheryl Arrowsmith. Depositing organization: University of Toronto. Publication: A Target Class Ligandability Evaluation of WD40 Repeat-Containing Proteins. Ackloo S, Li F, Szewczyk M, Seitova A, Loppnau P, Zeng H, Xu J, Ahmad S, Arnautova YA, Baghaie AJ, Beldar S, Bolotokova A, Centrella PA, Chau I, Clark MA, Cuozzo JW, Dehghani-Tafti S, Disch JS, Dong A, Dumas A, Feng JA, Ghiabi P, Gibson E, Gilmer J, Goldman B, Green SR, Guie MA, Guilinger JP, Harms N, Herasymenko O, Houliston S, Hutchinson A, Kearnes S, Keefe AD, Kimani SW, Kramer T, Kutera M, Kwak HA, Lento C, Li Y, Liu J, Loup J, Machado RAC, Mulhern CJ, Perveen S, Righetto GL, Riley P, Shrestha S, Sigel EA, Silva M, Sintchak MD, Slakman BL, Taylor RD, Thompson J, Torng W, Underkoffler C, von Rechenberg M, Walsh RT, Watson I, Wilson DJ, Wolf E, Yadav M, Yazdi AK, Zhang J, Zhang Y, Santhakumar V, Edwards AM, Barsyte-Lovejoy D, Schapira M, Brown PJ, Halabelian L, Arrowsmith CH. J Med Chem. 2025 Jan 23;68(2):1092-1112. doi: 10.1021/acs.jmedchem.4c02010. Epub 2024 Nov 4. PubMed 39495097.
Backbone
  Vector backbone: pNLF1-N
  Backbone manufacturer: Promega
  Vector type: Mammalian Expression
  Selectable markers: Hygromycin
Growth in bacteria
  Bacterial resistance: Ampicillin, 100 μg/mL
  Growth temperature: 37°C
  Growth strain: DH5alpha
  Copy number: High Copy
Gene/Insert
  Gene/Insert name: FBXL2:M1-L423
  Species: H. sapiens (human)
  Insert size (bp): 1269
  Mutation: wild type
  Entrez Gene: FBXL2 (a.k.a. FBL2, FBL3, DKFZp564P0622)
  Promoter: CMV
  Tag / fusion protein: NanoLuc luciferase (N terminal on insert)
  Cloning method: Ligation Independent Cloning
  Sequencing primers: 5′ gtaaccatcaacggagtgac; 3′ tatcatgtctgctcgaagc
Resource information
  A portion of this plasmid was derived from a plasmid made by: Mammalian Gene Collection (BC031556)
Terms and licenses: Academic/Nonprofit Terms; Industry Terms: Not Available to Industry
Depositor comments: 5' Cloning Site: EcoR1 (not destroyed), 3' Cloning Site: Xba1 (not destroyed). N terminal tag: mvftledfvgdwrqtagynldqvleqggvsslfqnlgvsvtpiqrivlsgenglkidihviipyeglsgdqmgqiekifkvvypvddhhfkvilhygtlvidgvtpnmidyfgrpyegiavfdgkkitvtgtlwngnkiiderlinpdgsllfrvtingvtgwrlcerilagssgaiasef.
How to cite: pNLF1-N_FBXL2:1-423 was a gift from Cheryl Arrowsmith (Addgene plasmid # 211077 ; http://n2t.net/addgene:211077 ; RRID:Addgene_211077)
