>Addgene plasmid #211077 | pNLF1-N_FBXL2:1-423 | depositor partial sequence | sequence record 411634 | Insert sequence
ATGGTTTTCTCAAACAATGATGAAGGCCTTATTAACAAAAAGTTACCCAAAGAACTTCTGTTAAGAATAT
TTTCCTTCTTGGATATAGTAACTTTGTGCCGATGTGCACAGATTTCCAAGGCTTGGAACATCTTAGCCCT
GGATGGAAGCAACTGGCAAAGAATAGATCTTTTTAACTTTCAAACAGATGTAGAGGGTCGAGTGGTGGAA
AATATCTCGAAGCGATGCGGTGGATTCCTGAGGAAGCTCAGCTTGCGAGGCTGCATTGGTGTTGGGGATT
CCTCCTTGAAGACCTTTGCACAGAACTGCCGAAACATTGAACATTTGAACCTCAATGGATGCACAAAAAT
CACTGACAGCACGTGTTATAGCCTTAGCAGATTCTGTTCCAAGCTGAAACATCTGGATCTGACCTCCTGT
GTGTCTATTACAAACAGCTCCTTGAAGGGGATCAGTGAGGGCTGCCGAAACCTGGAGTACCTGAACCTCT
CTTGGTGTGATCAGATCACGAAGGATGGCATCGAGGCACTGGTGCGAGGTTGTCGAGGCCTGAAAGCCCT
GCTCCTGAGGGGCTGCACACAGTTAGAAGATGAAGCTCTGAAACACATTCAGAATTACTGCCATGAGCTT
GTGAGCCTCAACTTGCAGTCCTGCTCACGTATCACGGATGAAGGTGTGGTGCAGATATGCAGGGGCTGTC
ACCGGCTACAGGCTCTCTGCCTTTCGGGTTGCAGCAACCTCACAGATGCCTCTCTTACAGCCCTGGGTTT
GAACTGTCCGCGACTGCAAATTTTGGAGGCTGCCCGATGCTCCCATTTGACTGACGCAGGTTTTACACTT
TTAGCTCGGAATTGCCACGAATTGGAGAAGATGGATCTTGAAGAATGCATCCTGATAACCGACAGCACAC
TCATCCAGCTCTCCATTCACTGTCCTAAACTGCAAGCCCTGAGCCTGTCCCACTGTGAACTCATCACAGA
TGATGGGATCCTGCACCTGAGCAACAGTACCTGTGGCCATGAGAGGCTGCGGGTACTGGAGTTGGACAAC
TGCCTCCTCATCACTGATGTGGCCCTGGAACACCTAGAGAACTGCCGAGGCCTGGAGCGCCTCGAGCTGT
ACGACTGCCAGCAGGTTACCCGTGCAGGCATCAAGCGGATGCGGGCTCAGCTCCCTCATGTCAAAGTCCA
CGCCTACTTTGCTCCCGTCACCCCACCGACAGCAGTGGCAGGAAGTGGACAGCGACTGTGCAGGTGCTGT
GTCATTCTC
